Addgene plasmid #229214: pCX459
Purpose: CRISPR array plasmid for MAP1B (Spacers 1-24)
Depositing lab: Jennifer Doudna. Depositing organization: University of California, Berkeley. Publication: Single-molecule live-cell RNA imaging with CRISPR-Csm. Xia C, Colognori D, Jiang XS, Xu K, Doudna JA. Nat Biotechnol. 2025 Feb 18. doi: 10.1038/s41587-024-02540-5. PubMed 39966655.
Backbone
  Vector backbone: pCAGGS
  Vector type: Mammalian Expression
Growth in bacteria
  Bacterial resistance: Ampicillin, 100 μg/mL
  Growth temperature: 37°C
  Growth strain: NEB Stable
  Copy number: Unknown
Gene/Insert
  Gene/Insert name: CRISPR array plasmid for MAP1B (Spacers 1-24)
  gRNA/shRNA sequence: MAP1B 3'UTR
  Species: Synthetic
Terms and licenses: Academic/Nonprofit Terms; Industry Terms: Not Available to Industry
Depositor comments: Please visit https://doi.org/10.1101/2024.07.14.603457 for bioRxiv preprint.
How to cite: pCX459 was a gift from Jennifer Doudna (Addgene plasmid # 229214 ; http://n2t.net/addgene:229214 ; RRID:Addgene_229214)
