[The description below was written by a language model from this plasmid's Addgene catalogue record and pLannotate feature annotations shown in this document.]
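Description:
pCX459 is a mammalian expression plasmid built on the pCAGGS backbone that carries a synthetic CRISPR array of 24 spacers (spacers 1–24) directed against the 3'UTR of the MAP1B transcript. It comes from work on single-molecule live-cell RNA imaging with the type III CRISPR-Csm system. In that setting, a multi-spacer array is transcribed as one precursor and processed into many individual crRNAs, so that numerous Csm complexes can tile along one target mRNA. The record does not say which Csm components or fluorescent fusions are supplied alongside it, and none are annotated here, so they presumably come from separate constructs.

Expression is driven by the composite CAG promoter, made up of the CMV immediate-early enhancer, the chicken β-actin promoter and a chimeric β-actin/β-globin intron, and is terminated by the rabbit β-globin polyadenylation signal. This is a Pol II arrangement rather than the U6-type promoter often used for guide RNAs. The roughly 1.8 kb between the promoter region and the poly(A) signal is largely unannotated and is where the repeat-spacer array most plausibly lies, although the feature table does not mark it. The short HBB fragment at the intron boundary is probably residual β-globin sequence from the backbone. A fragment annotated as HSPB3 lies just downstream of it, and its role is not explained by the record.

The backbone also carries an SV40 origin and poly(A) signal and remnants of lac regulatory sequence. Propagation in E. coli relies on a high-copy ColE1/pUC origin with ampicillin selection through β-lactamase. The depositor specifies a recombination-deficient strain, consistent with the repetitive nature of the array. No mammalian selection marker is annotated.
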