Features (pLannotate 1.2.2; 17 found; start..end, strand, type, name):
      5..384     +  enhancer       CMV enhancer: human cytomegalovirus immediate early enhancer
    386..661     +  promoter       chicken β-actin promoter: No description available
    662..1678    +  intron         chimeric intron: chimera between introns from chicken β-actin and rabbit β-globin
   1676..1732    +  CDS            HBB (fragment): HBB_LEPEU - Experimental evidence at protein level: Swiss-Prot protein existence level 1. Involved in oxygen transport from the lung to the various peripheral tissues. From Lepus europaeus (European hare).
   1739..2023    +  CDS            HSPB3 (fragment): HSPB3_HUMAN - Also known as HSP27, HSPL27. Experimental evidence at protein level: Swiss-Prot protein existence level 1. Inhibitor of actin polymerization. From Homo sapiens (Human).
   3814..3869    +  polyA_signal   β-globin poly(A) signal: rabbit β-globin polyadenylation signal (Gil and Proudfoot, 1987)
   4254..4270    -  protein_bind   lac operator: The lac repressor binds to the lac operator to inhibit transcription in E. coli. This inhibition can be relieved by adding lactose or isopropyl-β-D-thiogalactopyranoside (IPTG). lac repressor encoded by lacI
   4278..4308    -  promoter       lac promoter: promoter for the E. coli lac operon
   4323..4344    -  protein_bind   CAP binding site: CAP binding activates transcription in the presence of cAMP. E. coli catabolite activator protein
   4357..4396    -  CDS            lacI (fragment): lac repressor; lacI; The lac repressor binds to the lac operator to inhibit transcription in E. coli. This inhibition can be relieved by adding lactose or isopropyl-β-D-thiogalactopyranoside (IPTG).
   4403..4425    +  promoter       SV40 promoter (fragment): SV40 enhancer and early promoter
   4449..4584    +  rep_origin     SV40 ori: SV40 origin of replication
   4604..4738    +  polyA_signal   SV40 poly(A) signal: SV40 polyadenylation signal
   4740..4794    -  CDS            lacI (fragment): lac repressor; lacI; The lac repressor binds to the lac operator to inhibit transcription in E. coli. This inhibition can be relieved by adding lactose or isopropyl-β-D-thiogalactopyranoside (IPTG).
   4977..5565    -  rep_origin     ori: high-copy-number ColE1/pMB1/pBR322/pUC origin of replication
   5736..6596    -  CDS            AmpR: β-lactamase; bla; confers resistance to ampicillin, carbenicillin, and related antibiotics
   6597..6701    -  promoter       AmpR promoter: bla
>Addgene plasmid #229214 | pCX459 | addgene full sequence | sequence record 457231 | Addgene NGS Result
GGTCGACATTGATTATTGACTAGTTATTAATAGTAATCAATTACGGGGTCATTAGTTCATAGCCCATATA
TGGAGTTCCGCGTTACATAACTTACGGTAAATGGCCCGCCTGGCTGACCGCCCAACGACCCCCGCCCATT
GACGTCAATAATGACGTATGTTCCCATAGTAACGCCAATAGGGACTTTCCATTGACGTCAATGGGTGGAG
TATTTACGGTAAACTGCCCACTTGGCAGTACATCAAGTGTATCATATGCCAAGTACGCCCCCTATTGACG
TCAATGACGGTAAATGGCCCGCCTGGCATTATGCCCAGTACATGACCTTATGGGACTTTCCTACTTGGCA
GTACATCTACGTATTAGTCATCGCTATTACCATGGTCGAGGTGAGCCCCACGTTCTGCTTCACTCTCCCC
ATCTCCCCCCCCTCCCCACCCCCAATTTTGTATTTATTTATTTTTTAATTATTTTGTGCAGCGATGGGGG
CGGGGGGGGGGGGGGGGCGCGCCAGGGGGGGGGGGGGGGGGGGAGGGGGGGGGSGGGGSGAGGSGGAGAG
GTGCGGCGGCAGCCAATCAGAGCGGCGCGCTCCGAAAGTTTCCTTTTATGGCGAGGCGGCGGCGGCGGCG
GCCCTATAAAAAGCGAAGCGCGCGGCGGGCGGGAGTCGCTGCGCGCTGCCTTCGCCCCGTGCCCCGCTCC
GCCGCCGCCTCGCGCCGCCCGCCCCGGCTCTGACTGACCGCGTTACTCCCACAGGTGAGCGGGCGGGACG
GCCCTTCTCCTCCGGGCTGTAATTAGCGCTTGGTTTAATGACGGCTTGTTTCTTTTCTGTGGCTGCGTGA
AAGCCTTGAGGGGCTCCGGGAGGGCCCTTTGTGCGGGGGGAGCGGCTCGGGGGGTGCGTGCGTGTGTGTG
TGCGTGGGGAGCGCCGCGTGCGGCTCCGCGCTGCCCGGCGGCTGTGAGCGCTGCGGGCGCGGCGCGGGGC
TTTGTGCGCTCCGCAGTGTGCGCGAGGGGAGCGCGGCCGGGGGCGGTGCCCCGCGGTGCGGGGGGGGCTG
CGAGGGGAACAAAGGCTGCGTGCGGGGTGTGTGCGTGGGGGGGTGAGCAGGGGGTGTGGGCGCGTCGGTC
GGGCTGCAACCCCCCCTGCACCCCCCTCCCCGAGTTGCTGAGCACGGCCCGGCTTCGGGTGCGGGGCTCC
GTACGGGGCGTGGCGCGGGGCTCGCCGTGCCGGGCGGGGGGTGGCGGCAGGKGGGGGTGCCGGGCGGGGC
GGGGCCGCCKCGGGCCGGGGRGGGCTCGGGGGRGGGGCGCGGCGGCCCCCGGAGCGCCGGCGGCTGTCGA
GGCGCGGCGAGCCGCAGCCATTGCCTTTTATGGTAATCGTGCGAGAGGGCGCAGGGACTTCCTTTGTCCC
AAATCTGTGCGGAGCCGAAATCTGGGAGGCGCCGCCGCACCCCCTCTAGCGGGCGCGGGGCGAAGCGGTG
CGGCGCCGGCAGGAAGGAAATGGGCGGGGAGGGCCTTCGTGCGTCGCCGCGCCGCCGTCCCCTTCTCCCT
CTCCAGCCTCGGGGCTGTCCGCGGGGGGACGGCTGCCTTCGGGGGGGACGGGGCAGGGCGGGGTTCGGCT
TCTGGCGTGTGACCGGCGGCTCTAGAGCCTCTGCTAACCATGTTCATGCCTTCTTCTTTTTCCTACAGCT
CCTGGGCAACGTGCTGGTTATTGTGCTGTCTCATCATTTTGGCAAAGAATTCGCCACCGTGGACTCAGCG
GCAGAGACGCCACCCCGAGAAGGCAAATCCCACTTTCAGATCCTGCTGGACGTGGTCCAGTTCCTCCCTG
AAGACATCATCATTCAGACCTTCGAAGGCTGGCTGCTGATAAAAGCACAACACGGAACCAGAATGGATGA
GCACGGTTTTATCTCAAGAAGCTTCACCCGACAGTACAAACTACCAGATGGTGTGGAAATCAAAGATTTG
TCTGCAGTCCTCTGTCATGATGGAATTTTGGTGGTGGAAGTAAAGGATCCAGTTGGGACTAAGGAGCTCA
TCGAATCCTTAAGCTACGAACGATATAAACCTAATTACCTCGAGAGGGGACGGAAACTTTCTGGAAACAA
AGTTCAGATCCTGTGGTGTGATATAAACCTAATTACCTCGAGAGGGGACGGAAACCCTTAGCAATCAGCA
AAAACTGAGAAATTTAGGATATAAACCTAATTACCTCGAGAGGGGACGGAAACCAGGTAATTGTTCAGCG
ACTTAACTAGATGAAGATATAAACCTAATTACCTCGAGAGGGGACGGAAACGAGATGAACTGGGGTAGGT
AATTTTGCAGGAAGATATAAACCTAATTACCTCGAGAGGGGACGGAAACGACAAATGCCTCTACCTAGCA
GAAGTCAGTTGGATATAAACCTAATTACCTCGAGAGGGGACGGAAACTCTCTCCTGCGTTATCTTTGTGC
TCTCACTCTGATATAAACCTAATTACCTCGAGAGGGGACGGAAACTCACCAGAACTCTCTGTCATTACAT
CTCCTTCGATATAAACCTAATTACCTCGAGAGGGGACGGAAACACTGACAAAAATGGAAAACTTTGCCTA
TGTAGGATATAAACCTAATTACCTCGAGAGGGGACGGAAACCCTAATTGTTGGTTTATTTTCTCCTCCTT
ACCGATATAAACCTAATTACCTCGAGAGGGGACGGAAACGTTGTTCTTTTTACTTTCTTCTAGCCAACTT
GGATATAAACCTAATTACCTCGAGAGGGGACGGAAACGTGTGCAGCCTTCAAACTGAAGGAGCTTAATTG
ATATAAACCTAATTACCTCGAGAGGGGACGGAAACGTCTGAGAGTTCTGAATGGGGCCCAAACCACTGAT
ATAAACCTAATTACCTCGAGAGGGGACGGAAACCAACTGCTTTGGTATTTGCTTCAGTTAATTGGGATAT
AAACCTAATTACCTCGAGAGGGGACGGAAACTCAGAGTGGACTAAGTGGGTGGACAAATGCTGGATATAA
ACCTAATTACCTCGAGAGGGGACGGAAACAAGTGCATCAAGTATCTTTGTACATTCAAGTCGATATAAAC
CTAATTACCTCGAGAGGGGACGGAAACCATGACTCAGCATCAAACTGTTGGACCAATCAGATATAAACCT
AATTACCTCGAGAGGGGACGGAAACCGTGTTCCTTTAAGTATCTATAATCCTATATGGATATAAACCTAA
TTACCTCGAGAGGGGACGGAAACAAGCTGTGAAAGGCACAACTTGTTTGACTGAGGATATAAACCTAATT
ACCTCGAGAGGGGACGGAAACAAGATTCACTGTTTTCCCAGTTCTGATCATAGGATATAAACCTAATTAC
CTCGAGAGGGGACGGAAACAAGCCAATGTAAGACAAAGGAAGGTAAATACTGATATAAACCTAATTACCT
CGAGAGGGGACGGAAACTAAATGAAAACATTTGTTAAAAAGTTCATCTAGATATAAACCTAATTACCTCG
AGAGGGGACGGAAACTCTTCTGTACACTTGTTCCCATAATTATGTTGGATATAAACCTAATTACCTCGAG
AGGGGACGGAAACCATTATTCAATTTTTGTCTTACGAAACACTTAGATATAAACCTAATTACCTCGAGAG
GGGACGGAAACGTTATGGGTTTTTAATAAATATCATTACTGCAGATATAAACCTAATTACCTCGAGAGGG
GACGGAAACTCTCACGTACGACTGATGCAGCTAGCAGATCTTTTTCCCTCTGCCAAAAATTATGGGGACA
TCATGAAGCCCCTTGAGCATCTGACTTCTGGCTAATAAAGGAAATTTATTTTCATTGCAATAGTGTGTTG
GAATTTTTTGTGTCTCTCACTCGGAAGGACATATGGGAGGGCAAATCATTTAAAACATCAGAATGAGTAT
TTGGTTTAGAGTTTGGCAACATATGCCCATATGCTGGCTGCCATGAACAAAGGTTGGCTATAAAGAGGTC
ATCAGTATATGAAACAGCCCCCTGCTGTCCATTCCTTATTCCATAGAAAAGCCTTGACTTGAGGTTAGAT
TTTTTTTATATTTTGTTTTGTGTTATTTTTTTCTTTAACATCCCTAAAATTTTCCTTACATGTTTTACTA
GCCAGATTTTTCCTCCTCTCCTGACTACTCCCAGTCATAGCTGTCCCTCTTCTCTTATGGAGATCCCTCG
ACCTGCAGCCCAAGCTTGGCGTAATCATGGTCATAGCTGTTTCCTGTGTGAAATTGTTATCCGCTCACAA
TTCCACACAACATACGAGCCGGAAGCATAAAGTGTAAAGCCTGGGGTGCCTAATGAGTGAGCTAACTCAC
ATTAATTGCGTTGCGCTCACTGCCCGCTTTCCAGTCGGGAAACCTGTCGTGCCAGCGGATCCGCATCTCA
ATTAGTCAGCAACCATAGTCCCGCCCCTAACTCCGCCCATCCCGCCCCTAACTCCGCCCAGTTCCGCCCA
TTCTCCGCCCCATGGCTGACTAATTTTTTTTATTTATGCAGAGGCCGAGGCCGCCTCGGCCTCTGAGCTA
TTCCAGAAGTAGTGAGGAGGCTTTTTTGGAGGCCTAGGCTTTTGCAAAAAGCTAACTTGTTTATTGCAGC
TTATAATGGTTACAAATAAAGCAATAGCATCACAAATTTCACAAATAAAGCATTTTTTTCACTGCATTCT
AGTTGTGGTTTGTCCAAACTCATCAATGTATCTTATCATGTCTGGATCCGCTGCATTAATGAATCGGCCA
ACGCGCGGGGAGAGGCGGTTTGCGTATTGGGCGCTCTTCCGCTTCCTCGCTCACTGACTCGCTGCGCTCG
GTCGTTCGGCTGCGGCGAGCGGTATCAGCTCACTCAAAGGCGGTAATACGGTTATCCACAGAATCAGGGG
ATAACGCAGGAAAGAACATGTGAGCAAAAGGCCAGCAAAAGGCCAGGAACCGTAAAAAGGCCGCGTTGCT
GGCGTTTTTCCATAGGCTCCGCCCCCCTGACGAGCATCACAAAAATCGACGCTCAAGTCAGAGGTGGCGA
AACCCGACAGGACTATAAAGATACCAGGCGTTTCCCCCTGGAAGCTCCCTCGTGCGCTCTCCTGTTCCGA
CCCTGCCGCTTACCGGATACCTGTCCGCCTTTCTCCCTTCGGGAAGCGTGGCGCTTTCTCATAGCTCACG
CTGTAGGTATCTCAGTTCGGTGTAGGTCGTTCGCTCCAAGCTGGGCTGTGTGCACGAACCCCCCGTTCAG
CCCGACCGCTGCGCCTTATCCGGTAACTATCGTCTTGAGTCCAACCCGGTAAGACACGACTTATCGCCAC
TGGCAGCAGCCACTGGTAACAGGATTAGCAGAGCGAGGTATGTAGGCGGTGCTACAGAGTTCTTGAAGTG
GTGGCCTAACTACGGCTACACTAGAAGAACAGTATTTGGTATCTGCGCTCTGCTGAAGCCAGTTACCTTC
GGAAAAAGAGTTGGTAGCTCTTGATCCGGCAAACAAACCACCGCTGGTAGCGGTGGTTTTTTTGTTTGCA
AGCAGCAGATTACGCGCAGAAAAAAAGGATCTCAAGAAGATCCTTTGATCTTTTCTACGGGGTCTGACGC
TCAGTGGAACGAAAACTCACGTTAAGGGATTTTGGTCATGAGATTATCAAAAAGGATCTTCACCTAGATC
CTTTTAAATTAAAAATGAAGTTTTAAATCAATCTAAAGTATATATGAGTAAACTTGGTCTGACAGTTACC
AATGCTTAATCAGTGAGGCACCTATCTCAGCGATCTGTCTATTTCGTTCATCCATAGTTGCCTGACTCCC
CGTCGTGTAGATAACTACGATACGGGAGGGCTTACCATCTGGCCCCAGTGCTGCAATGATACCGCGAGAC
CCACGCTCACCGGCTCCAGATTTATCAGCAATAAACCAGCCAGCCGGAAGGGCCGAGCGCAGAAGTGGTC
CTGCAACTTTATCCGCCTCCATCCAGTCTATTAATTGTTGCCGGGAAGCTAGAGTAAGTAGTTCGCCAGT
TAATAGTTTGCGCAACGTTGTTGCCATTGCTACAGGCATCGTGGTGTCACGCTCGTCGTTTGGTATGGCT
TCATTCAGCTCCGGTTCCCAACGATCAAGGCGAGTTACATGATCCCCCATGTTGTGCAAAAAAGCGGTTA
GCTCCTTCGGTCCTCCGATCGTTGTCAGAAGTAAGTTGGCCGCAGTGTTATCACTCATGGTTATGGCAGC
ACTGCATAATTCTCTTACTGTCATGCCATCCGTAAGATGCTTTTCTGTGACTGGTGAGTACTCAACCAAG
TCATTCTGAGAATAGTGTATGCGGCGACCGAGTTGCTCTTGCCCGGCGTCAATACGGGATAATACCGCGC
CACATAGCAGAACTTTAAAAGTGCTCATCATTGGAAAACGTTCTTCGGGGCGAAAACTCTCAAGGATCTT
ACCGCTGTTGAGATCCAGTTCGATGTAACCCACTCGTGCACCCAACTGATCTTCAGCATCTTTTACTTTC
ACCAGCGTTTCTGGGTGAGCAAAAACAGGAAGGCAAAATGCCGCAAAAAAGGGAATAAGGGCGACACGGA
AATGTTGAATACTCATACTCTTCCTTTTTCAATATTATTGAAGCATTTATCAGGGTTATTGTCTCATGAG
CGGATACATATTTGAATGTATTTAGAAAAATAAACAAATAGGGGTTCCGCGCACATTTCCCCGAAAAGTG
CCACCTG
